>Addgene plasmid #142660 | TFORF0609 | addgene full sequence | sequence record 397770 | Addgene NGS Result
TTAATGTAGTCTTATGCAATACTCTTGTAGTCTTGCAACATGGTAACGATGAGTTAGCAACATGCCTTAC
AAGGAGAGAAAAAGCACCGTGCATGCCGATTGGTGGAAGTAAGGTGGTACGATCGTGCCTTATTAGGAAG
GCAACAGACGGGTCTGACATGGATTGGACGAACCACTGAATTGCCGCATTGCAGAGATATTGTATTTAAG
TGCCTAGCTCGATACATAAACGGGTCTCTCTGGTTAGACCAGATCTGAGCCTGGGAGCTCTCTGGCTAAC
TAGGGAACCCACTGCTTAAGCCTCAATAAAGCTTGCCTTGAGTGCTTCAAGTAGTGTGTGCCCGTCTGTT
GTGTGACTCTGGTAACTAGAGATCCCTCAGACCCTTTTAGTCAGTGTGGAAAATCTCTAGCAGTGGCGCC
CGAACAGGGACTTGAAAGCGAAAGGGAAACCAGAGGAGCTCTCTCGACGCAGGACTCGGCTTGCTGAAGC
GCGCACGGCAAGAGGCGAGGGGCGGCGACTGGTGAGTACGCCAAAAATTTTGACTAGCGGAGGCTAGAAG
GAGAGAGATGGGTGCGAGAGCGTCAGTATTAAGCGGGGGAGAATTAGATCGCGATGGGAAAAAATTCGGT
TAAGGCCAGGGGGAAAGAAAAAATATAAATTAAAACATATAGTATGGGCAAGCAGGGAGCTAGAACGATT
CGCAGTTAATCCTGGCCTGTTAGAAACATCAGAAGGCTGTAGACAAATACTGGGACAGCTACAACCATCC
CTTCAGACAGGATCAGAAGAACTTAGATCATTATATAATACAGTAGCAACCCTCTATTGTGTGCATCAAA
GGATAGAGATAAAAGACACCAAGGAAGCTTTAGACAAGATAGAGGAAGAGCAAAACAAAAGTAAGACCAC
CGCACAGCAAGCGGCCGCTGATCTTCAGACCTGGAGGAGGAGATATGAGGGACAATTGGAGAAGTGAATT
ATATAAATATAAAGTAGTAAAAATTGAACCATTAGGAGTAGCACCCACCAAGGCAAAGAGAAGAGTGGTG
CAGAGAGAAAAAAGAGCAGTGGGAATAGGAGCTTTGTTCCTTGGGTTCTTGGGAGCAGCAGGAAGCACTA
TGGGCGCAGCGTCAATGACGCTGACGGTACAGGCCAGACAATTATTGTCTGGTATAGTGCAGCAGCAGAA
CAATTTGCTGAGGGCTATTGAGGCGCAACAGCATCTGTTGCAACTCACAGTCTGGGGCATCAAGCAGCTC
CAGGCAAGAATCCTGGCTGTGGAAAGATACCTAAAGGATCAACAGCTCCTGGGGATTTGGGGTTGCTCTG
GAAAACTCATTTGCACCACTGCTGTGCCTTGGAATGCTAGTTGGAGTAATAAATCTCTGGAACAGATTTG
GAATCACACGACCTGGATGGAGTGGGACAGAGAAATTAACAATTACACAAGCTTAATACACTCCTTAATT
GAAGAATCGCAAAACCAGCAAGAAAAGAATGAACAAGAATTATTGGAATTAGATAAATGGGCAAGTTTGT
GGAATTGGTTTAACATAACAAATTGGCTGTGGTATATAAAATTATTCATAATGATAGTAGGAGGCTTGGT
AGGTTTAAGAATAGTTTTTGCTGTACTTTCTATAGTGAATAGAGTTAGGCAGGGATATTCACCATTATCG
TTTCAGACCCACCTCCCAACCCCGAGGGGACCCATGCATTGCATCTCAATTAGTCAGCAACCAGGTGTGG
AAAGTCCCCAGGCTCCCCAGCAGGCAGAAGTATGCAAAGCATGCGTCTCAATTAGTCAGCAACCATAGTC
CCGCCCCTAACTCCGCCCATCCCGCCCCTAACTCCGCCCAGTTCCGCCCATTCTCCGCCCCATGGCTGAC
TAATTTTTTTTATTTATGCAGAGGCCGAGGCCGCCTCGGCCTCTGAGCTATTCCAGAAGTAGTGAGGAGG
CTTTTTTGGAGGCCTAGGCTTTTGCAAAAAGCTTTCTAGAGGTACCACCGGAGCTTACCATGACCGAGTA
CAAGCCCACGGTGCGCCTCGCCACCCGCGACGACGTCCCCAGGGCCGTACGCACCCTCGCCGCCGCGTTC
GCCGACTACCCCGCCACGCGCCACACCGTCGATCCGGACCGCCACATCGAGCGGGTCACCGAGCTGCAAG
AACTCTTCCTCACGCGCGTCGGGCTCGACATCGGCAAGGTGTGGGTCGCGGACGACGGCGCCGCCGTGGC
GGTCTGGACCACGCCGGAGAGCGTCGAAGCGGGGGCGGTGTTCGCCGAGATCGGCCCGCGCATGGCCGAG
TTGAGCGGTTCCCGGCTGGCCGCGCAGCAACAGATGGAAGGCCTCCTGGCGCCGCACCGGCCCAAGGAGC
CCGCGTGGTTCCTGGCCACCGTCGGCGTCTCGCCCGACCACCAGGGCAAGGGTCTGGGCAGCGCCGTCGT
GCTCCCCGGAGTGGAGGCGGCCGAGCGCGCCGGGGTGCCCGCCTTCCTGGAGACCTCCGCGCCCCGCAAC
CTCCCCTTCTACGAGCGGCTCGGCTTCACCGTCACCGCCGACGTCGAGGTGCCCGAAGGACCGCGCACCT
GGTGCATGACCCGCAAGCCCGGTGCCAGTTAACGAATTCTAGATCTTGAGACAAATGGCAGTATTCATCC
ACAATTTTAAAAGAAAAGGGGGGATTGGGGGGTACAGTGCAGGGGAAAGAATAGTAGACATAATAGCAAC
AGACATACAAACTAAAGAATTACAAAAACAAATTACAAAAATTCAAAATTTTCGGGTTTATTACAGGGAC
AGCAGAGATCCACTTTGGCGCCGGCTCGAGGCCTGCAGGTGCAAAGATGGATAAAGTTTTAAACAGAGAG
GAATCTTTGCAGCTAATGGACCTTCTAGGTCTTGAAAGGAGTGGGAATTGGCTCCGGTGCCCGTCAGTGG
GCAGAGCGCACATCGCCCACAGTCCCCGAGAAGTTGGGGGGAGGGGTCGGCAATTGAACCGGTGCCTAGA
GAAGGTGGCGCGGGGTAAACTGGGAAAGTGATGTCGTGTACTGGCTCCGCCTTTTTCCCGAGGGTGGGGG
AGAACCGTATATAAGTGCAGTAGTCGCCGTGAACGTTCTTTTTCGCAACGGGTTTGCCGCCAGAACACAG
GTAAGTGCCGTGTGTGGTTCCCGCGGGCCTGGCCTCTTTACGGGTTATGGCCCTTGCGTGCCTTGAATTA
CTTCCACCTGGCTGCAGTACGTGATTCTTGATCCCGAGCTTCGGGTTGGAAGTGGGTGGGAGAGTTCGAG
GCCTTGCGCTTAAGGAGCCCCTTCGCCTCGTGCTTGAGTTGAGGCCTGGCCTGGGCGCTGGGGCCGCCGC
GTGCGAATCTGGTGGCACCTTCGCGCCTGTCTCGCTGCTTTCGATAAGTCTCTAGCCATTTAAAATTTTT
GATGACCTGCTGCGACGCTTTTTTTCTGGCAAGATAGTCTTGTAAATGCGGGCCAAGATCTGCACACTGG
TATTTCGGTTTTTGGGGCCGCGGGCGGCGACGGGGCCCGTGCGTCCCAGCGCACATGTTCGGCGAGGCGG
GGCCTGCGAGCGCGGCCACCGAGAATCGGACGGGGGTAGTCTCAAGCTGGCCGGCCTGCTCTGGTGCCTG
GCCTCGCGCCGCCGTGTATCGCCCCGCCCTGGGCGGCAAGGCTGGCCCGGTCGGCACCAGTTGCGTGAGC
GGAAAGATGGCCGCTTCCCGGCCCTGCTGCAGGGAGCTCAAAATGGAGGACGCGGCGCTCGGGAGAGCGG
GCGGGTGAGTCACCCACACAAAGGAAAAGGGCCTTTCCGTCCTCAGCCGTCGCTTCATGTGACTCCACGG
AGTACCGGGCGCCGTCCAGGCACCTCGATTAGTTCTCGAGCTTTTGGAGTACGTCGTCTTTAGGTTGGGG
GGAGGGGTTTTATGCGATGGAGTTTCCCCACACTGAGTGGGTGGAGACTGAAGTTAGGCCAGCTTGGCAC
TTGATGTAATTCTCCTTGGAATTTGCCCTTTTTGAGTTTGGATCTTGGTTCATTCTCAAGCCTCAGACAG
TGGTTCAAAGTTTTTTTCTTCCATTTCAGGTGTCGTGAGGCTAGCACCGCCACCATGGGGCTGTCGGTGC
GCGAGCTGAACCGGCATCTGCGCGGGCTCTCCGCCGAGGAGGTGACACGGCTCAAGCAGCGGCGCCGCAC
ACTCAAAAACCGTGGCTACGCCGCCAGCTGCCGCGTGAAGCGCGTGTGCCAGAAGGAGGAGCTGCAGAAG
CAGAAGTCGGAGCTGGAGCGCGAGGTGGACAAGCTGGCGCGCGAGAACGCCGCCATGCGCCTGGAGCTCG
ACGCGCTGCGCGGCAAGTGCGAGGCGCTGCAGGGCTTCGCGCGCTCCGTGGCCGCCGCCCGCGGGCCCGC
CACGCTCGTGGCGCCGGCCAGCGTCATCACCATCGTCAAGTCCACCCCGGGCTCGGGGTCTGGCCCCGCC
CACGGCCCGGACCCCGCCCACGGCCCGGCCTCCTGCTCCTAGTAATGAACTAGTCCGTAACTTGAAAGTA
TTTCGATTTCTTGGCTTTATATATCTTGTGGAAAGGACGAGAAAGAACCTCGAGTTGCGGCCGTACGCGT
TAAGTCGACAATCAACCTCTGGATTACAAAATTTGTGAAAGATTGACTGGTATTCTTAACTATGTTGCTC
CTTTTACGCTATGTGGATACGCTGCTTTAATGCCTTTGTATCATGCTATTGCTTCCCGTATGGCTTTCAT
TTTCTCCTCCTTGTATAAATCCTGGTTGCTGTCTCTTTATGAGGAGTTGTGGCCCGTTGTCAGGCAACGT
GGCGTGGTGTGCACTGTGTTTGCTGACGCAACCCCCACTGGTTGGGGCATTGCCACCACCTGTCAGCTCC
TTTCCGGGACTTTCGCTTTCCCCCTCCCTATTGCCACGGCGGAACTCATCGCCGCCTGCCTTGCCCGCTG
CTGGACAGGGGCTCGGCTGTTGGGCACTGACAATTCCGTGGTGTTGTCGGGGAAATCATCGTCCTTTCCT
TGGCTGCTCGCCTGTGTTGCCACCTGGATTCTGCGCGGGACGTCCTTCTGCTACGTCCCTTCGGCCCTCA
ATCCAGCGGACCTTCCTTCCCGCGGCCTGCTGCCGGCTCTGCGGCCTCTTCCGCGTCTTCGCCTTCGCCC
TCAGACGAGTCGGATCTCCCTTTGGGCCGCCTCCCCGCGTCGACTTTAAGACCAATGACTTACAAGGCAG
CTGTAGATCTTAGCCACTTTTTAAAAGAAAAGGGGGGACTGGAAGGGCTAATTCACTCCCAACGAAGACA
AGATCTGCTTTTTGCTTGTACTGGGTCTCTCTGGTTAGACCAGATCTGAGCCTGGGAGCTCTCTGGCTAA
CTAGGGAACCCACTGCTTAAGCCTCAATAAAGCTTGCCTTGAGTGCTTCAAGTAGTGTGTGCCCGTCTGT
TGTGTGACTCTGGTAACTAGAGATCCCTCAGACCCTTTTAGTCAGTGTGGAAAATCTCTAGCAGTACGTA
TAGTAGTTCATGTCATCTTATTATTCAGTATTTATAACTTGCAAAGAAATGAATATCAGAGAGTGAGAGG
AACTTGTTTATTGCAGCTTATAATGGTTACAAATAAAGCAATAGCATCACAAATTTCACAAATAAAGCAT
TTTTTTCACTGCATTCTAGTTGTGGTTTGTCCAAACTCATCAATGTATCTTATCATGTCTGGCTCTAGCT
ATCCCGCCCCTAACTCCGCCCATCCCGCCCCTAACTCCGCCCAGTTCCGCCCATTCTCCGCCCCATGGCT
GACTAATTTTTTTTATTTATGCAGAGGCCGAGGCCGCCTCGGCCTCTGAGCTATTCCAGAAGTAGTGAGG
AGGCTTTTTTGGAGGCCTAGGGACGTACCCAATTCGCCCTATAGTGAGTCGTATTACGCGCGCTCACTGG
CCGTCGTTTTACAACGTCGTGACTGGGAAAACCCTGGCGTTACCCAACTTAATCGCCTTGCAGCACATCC
CCCTTTCGCCAGCTGGCGTAATAGCGAAGAGGCCCGCACCGATCGCCCTTCCCAACAGTTGCGCAGCCTG
AATGGCGAATGGG
[124 nt withheld, positions 6104-6227]
C
[91 nt withheld, positions 6229-6319]
A
[49 nt withheld, positions 6321-6369]
CCTTTGACGTTGGAGTCCACGTTCTTT
[37 nt withheld, positions 6397-6433]
ACCCTATCTCGGTCTATTCTTTTGATTTATAAGGGATTTTGCCGATTTCGGCCTATTGGTTAAAAAATGA
GCTGATTTAACAAAAATTTAACGCGAATTTTAACAAAATATTAACGCTTACAATTTAGGTGGCACTTTTC
GGGGAAATGTGCGCGGAACCCCTATTTGTTTATTTTTCTAAATACATTCAAATATGTATCCGCTCATGAG
ACAATAACCCTGATAAATGCTTCAATAATATTGAAAAAGGAAGAGTATGAGTATTCAACATTTCCGTGTC
GCCCTTATTCCCTTTTTTGCGGCATTTTGCCTTCCTGTTTTTGCTCACCCAGAAACGCTGGTGAAAGTAA
AAGATGCTGAAGATCAGTTGGGTGCACGAGTGGGTTACATCGAACTGGATCTCAACAGCGGTAAGATCCT
TGAGAGTTTTCGCCCCGAAGAACGTTTTCCAATGATGAGCACTTTTAAAGTTCTGCTATGTGGCGCGGTA
TTATCCCGTATTGACGCCGGGCAAGAGCAACTCGGTCGCCGCATACACTATTCTCAGAATGACTTGGTTG
AGTACTCACCAGTCACAGAAAAGCATCTTACGGATGGCATGACAGTAAGAGAATTATGCAGTGCTGCCAT
AACCATGAGTGATAACACTGCGGCCAACTTACTTCTGACAACGATCGGAGGACCGAAGGAGCTAACCGCT
TTTTTGCACAACATGGGGGATCATGTAACTCGCCTTGATCGTTGGGAACCGGAGCTGAATGAAGCCATAC
CAAACGACGAGCGTGACACCACGATGCCTGTAGCAATGGCAACAACGTTGCGCAAACTATTAACTGGCGA
ACTACTTACTCTAGCTTCCCGGCAACAATTAATAGACTGGATGGAGGCGGATAAAGTTGCAGGACCACTT
CTGCGCTCGGCCCTTCCGGCTGGCTGGTTTATTGCTGATAAATCTGGAGCCGGTGAGCGTGGGTCTCGCG
GTATCATTGCAGCACTGGGGCCAGATGGTAAGCCCTCCCGTATCGTAGTTATCTACACGACGGGGAGTCA
GGCAACTATGGATGAACGAAATAGACAGATCGCTGAGATAGGTGCCTCACTGATTAAGCATTGGTAACTG
TCAGACCAAGTTTACTCATATATACTTTAGATTGATTTAAAACTTCATTTTTAATTTAAAAGGATCTAGG
TGAAGATCCTTTTTGATAATCTCATGACCAAAATCCCTTAACGTGAGTTTTCGTTCCACTGAGCGTCAGA
CCCCGTAGAAAAGATCAAAGGATCTTCTTGAGATCCTTTTTTTCTGCGCGTAATCTGCTGCTTGCAAACA
AAAAAACCACCGCTACCAGCGGTGGTTTGTTTGCCGGATCAAGAGCTACCAACTCTTTTTCCGAAGGTAA
CTGGCTTCAGCAGAGCGCAGATACCAAATACTGTTCTTCTAGTGTAGCCGTAGTTAGGCCACCACTTCAA
GAACTCTGTAGCACCGCCTACATACCTCGCTCTGCTAATCCTGTTACCAGTGGCTGCTGCCAGTGGCGAT
AAGTCGTGTCTTACCGGGTTGGACTCAAGACGATAGTTACCGGATAAGGCGCAGCGGTCGGGCTGAACGG
GGGGTTCGTGCACACAGCCCAGCTTGGAGCGAACGACCTACACCGAACTGAGATACCTACAGCGTGAGCT
ATGAGAAAGCGCCACGCTTCCCGAAGGGAGAAAGGCGGACAGGTATCCGGTAAGCGGCAGGGTCGGAACA
GGAGAGCGCACGAGGGAGCTTCCAGGGGGAAACGCCTGGTATCTTTATAGTCCTGTCGGGTTTCGCCACC
TCTGACTTGAGCGTCGATTTTTGTGATGCTCGTCAGGGGGGCGGAGCCTATGGAAAAACGCCAGCAACGC
GGCCTTTTTACGGTTCCTGGCCTTTTGCTGGCCTTTTGCTCACATGTTCTTTCCTGCGTTATCCCCTGAT
TCTGTGGATAACCGTATTACCGCCTTTGAGTGAGCTGATACCGCTCGCCGCAGCCGAACGACCGAGCGCA
GCGAGTCAGTGAGCGAGGAAGCGGAAGAGCGCCCAATACGCAAACCGCCTCTCCCCGCGCGTTGGCCGAT
TCATTAATGCAGCTGGCACGACAGGTTTCCCGACTGGAAAGCGGGCAGTGAGCGCAACGCAATTAATGTG
AGTTAGCTCACTCATTAGGCACCCCAGGCTTTACACTTTATGCTTCCGGCTCGTATGTTGTGTGGAATTG
TGAGCGGATAACAATTTCACACAGGAAACAGCTATGACCATGATTACGCCAAGCGCGCAATTAACCCTCA
CTAAAGGGAACAAAAGCTGGAGCTGCAAGC
Features (pLannotate 1.2.2; 31 found; start..end, strand, type, name):
      5..231     +  promoter       RSV promoter: Rous sarcoma virus enhancer/promoter
    232..412     +  LTR            5' LTR (truncated): truncated 5' long terminal repeat (LTR) from HIV-1
    459..584     +  misc_feature   HIV-1 Ψ: packaging signal of human immunodeficiency virus type 1
    568..931     +  CDS            HIV-1 gag (fragment): gag protein from human immunodeficiency virus 1; gag
   1077..1310    +  misc_feature   RRE: The Rev response element (RRE) of HIV-1 allows for Rev-dependent mRNA export from the nucleus to the cytoplasm.
   1687..1713    +  CDS            Rev (fragment): human immunodeficiency virus 1 (HIV-1) Rev protein; rev; enhances nuclear export of unspliced and incompletely spliced viral mRNAs
   1720..1743    +  promoter       SV40 promoter (fragment): SV40 early promoter
   1744..1815    +  promoter       SV40 promoter (fragment): SV40 enhancer and early promoter
   1839..1974    +  rep_origin     SV40 ori: SV40 origin of replication
   2020..2616    +  CDS            PuroR (fragment): puromycin N-acetyltransferase; pac from Streptomyces; confers resistance to puromycin
   2665..2782    +  misc_feature   cPPT/CTS: central polypurine tract and central termination sequence of HIV-1
   2847..2913    +  CDS            small t antigen (fragment): SV40 (simian virus 40) small t antigen
   2920..4098    +  promoter       EF-1α promoter: strong constitutive promoter for human elongation factor EF-1α
   4109..4519    +  CDS            MAFF (fragment): MAFF_HUMAN - Experimental evidence at protein level: Swiss-Prot protein existence level 1. Since they lack a putative transactivation domain, the small Mafs behave as transcriptional repressors when they dimerize among themselves (PubMed:8932385). However, they seem to serve as transcriptional activators by dimerizing with other (usually larger) basic-zipper proteins, such as NFE2L1/NRF1, and recruiting them to specific DNA-binding sites. Interacts with the upstream promoter region of the oxytocin receptor gene (PubMed:8932385, PubMed:16549056). May be a transcriptional enhancer in the up-regu
   4535..4588    +  promoter       U6 promoter (fragment): RNA polymerase III promoter for human U6 snRNA
   4630..5218    +  misc_feature   WPRE: woodchuck hepatitis virus posttranscriptional regulatory element
   5269..5288    +  misc_feature   cPPT/CTS (fragment): central polypurine tract and central termination sequence of HIV-1
   5290..5523    +  LTR            3' LTR (ΔU3): self-inactivating 3' long terminal repeat (LTR) from HIV-1
   5601..5722    +  polyA_signal   SV40 poly(A) signal: SV40 polyadenylation signal
   5762..5897    +  rep_origin     SV40 ori: SV40 origin of replication
   5918..5936    -  promoter       T7 promoter: promoter for bacteriophage T7 RNA polymerase
   5944..6099    +  CDS            lacZα (fragment): LacZα fragment of β-galactosidase; lacZ fragment
   6104..6532    +  rep_origin     f1 ori (sequence partly withheld): f1 bacteriophage origin of replication; arrow indicates direction of (+) strand synthesis
   6585..6689    +  promoter       AmpR promoter: bla
   6690..7550    +  CDS            AmpR: β-lactamase; bla; confers resistance to ampicillin, carbenicillin, and related antibiotics
   7721..8309    +  rep_origin     ori: high-copy-number ColE1/pMB1/pBR322/pUC origin of replication
   8492..8584    +  CDS            lacI (fragment): lac repressor; lacI; The lac repressor binds to the lac operator to inhibit transcription in E. coli. This inhibition can be relieved by adding lactose or isopropyl-β-D-thiogalactopyranoside (IPTG).
   8597..8618    +  protein_bind   CAP binding site: CAP binding activates transcription in the presence of cAMP. E. coli catabolite activator protein
   8633..8663    +  promoter       lac promoter: promoter for the E. coli lac operon
   8671..8687    +  protein_bind   lac operator: The lac repressor binds to the lac operator to inhibit transcription in E. coli. This inhibition can be relieved by adding lactose or isopropyl-β-D-thiogalactopyranoside (IPTG). lac repressor encoded by lacI
   8732..8750    +  promoter       T3 promoter: promoter for bacteriophage T3 RNA polymerase
