[The description below was written by a language model from this plasmid's Addgene catalogue record and pLannotate feature annotations shown in this document.]
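Description:
TFORF0609 is a third-generation-style, self-inactivating HIV-1 lentiviral expression plasmid built on the pLX_TRC317 backbone. It belongs to a barcoded transcription factor ORF collection and carries human MAFF, a small Maf basic-zipper factor. In bacteria it is maintained through a high-copy ColE1/pUC origin and selected with ampicillin (AmpR under its own bla promoter). An f1 origin and remnants of lac/lacZα cloning sequences flanked by T7 and T3 promoters are also present in the backbone. The depositor notes that the plasmid can recombine during propagation, as is common for LTR-containing vectors.

The viral genome is transcribed from an RSV promoter fused to a truncated 5' LTR, followed by the Ψ packaging signal with a gag fragment and the RRE for Rev-dependent nuclear export. It ends in a ΔU3 3' LTR, which inactivates LTR promoter activity after integration, and an SV40 poly(A) signal lies downstream. Two expression units sit between the LTRs. An SV40 early promoter/origin region precedes the puromycin N-acetyltransferase gene, which allows selection of transduced mammalian cells. After a cPPT/CTS element, the EF-1α promoter drives the MAFF ORF, recorded as a 509 bp insert corresponding to a specific annotated transcript isoform. A WPRE downstream of the ORF enhances transcript stability and expression. According to the catalogue entry, each construct in the collection carries a unique 24-bp barcode, but the feature table does not annotate it, so its exact position is not stated. The short U6 promoter fragment annotated between the ORF and the WPRE is a partial match only.

The construct is intended for lentiviral overexpression of MAFF, either on its own or in pooled transcription factor screens, where the barcode identifies which ORF each cell received.
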