Addgene plasmid #142660: TFORF0609
Purpose: Lentiviral vector for overexpressing transcription factor ORFs with unique 24-bp barcodes. Barcodes facilitate identification of transcription factors in pooled screens.
Depositing lab: Feng Zhang. Depositing organization: Broad Institute. Publication: A transcription factor atlas of directed differentiation. Joung J, Ma S, Tay T, Geiger-Schuller KR, Kirchgatterer PC, Verdine VK, Guo B, Arias-Garcia MA, Allen WE, Singh A, Kuksenko O, Abudayyeh OO, Gootenberg JS, Fu Z, Macrae RK, Buenrostro JD, Regev A, Zhang F. Cell. 2023 Jan 5;186(1):209-229.e26. doi: 10.1016/j.cell.2022.11.026. PubMed 36608654.
Backbone
  Vector backbone: pLX_TRC317
  Backbone manufacturer: Broad Institute Genetic Perturbation Platform
  Backbone size w/o insert (bp): 8264
  Vector type: Mammalian Expression, Lentiviral
  Selectable markers: Puromycin
Growth in bacteria
  Bacterial resistance: Ampicillin, 100 μg/mL
  Growth temperature: 37°C
  Growth strain: NEB Stable
  Copy number: High Copy
Gene/Insert
  Gene/Insert name: MAFF
  Species: H. sapiens (human)
  Insert size (bp): 509
  Entrez Gene: MAFF (a.k.a. U-MAF, hMafF)
  Promoter: EF1a
  Cloning method: Unknown
  Sequencing primers: 5′ GGGTGGAGACTGAAGTTAGGCCAG; 3′ CACATAGCGTAAAAGGAGCAACATAG
Terms and licenses: Academic/Nonprofit Terms; Industry Terms: Not Available to Industry
Depositor comments: NM_001161574,ENST00000538999 . The transcription factor ORF portion of this plasmid was synthesized by Genewiz. Please test multiple small colonies in case of plasmid recombination. To make this collection available in a timely manner, a portion of this collection was not fully sequenced by Addgene. If an Addgene verified full plasmid sequence is not available, please contact us prior to placing an order to request the full sequence.
How to cite: TFORF0609 was a gift from Feng Zhang (Addgene plasmid # 142660 ; http://n2t.net/addgene:142660 ; RRID:Addgene_142660)
