>Addgene plasmid #142660 | TFORF0609 | depositor partial sequence | sequence record 280118 | Insert
ACCGCCACCATGGGGCTGTCGGTGCGCGAGCTGAACCGGCATCTGCGCGGGCTCTCCGCCGAGGAGGTGA
CACGGCTCAAGCAGCGGCGCCGCACACTCAAAAACCGTGGCTACGCCGCCAGCTGCCGCGTGAAGCGCGT
GTGCCAGAAGGAGGAGCTGCAGAAGCAGAAGTCGGAGCTGGAGCGCGAGGTGGACAAGCTGGCGCGCGAG
AACGCCGCCATGCGCCTGGAGCTCGACGCGCTGCGCGGCAAGTGCGAGGCGCTGCAGGGCTTCGCGCGCT
CCGTGGCCGCCGCCCGCGGGCCCGCCACGCTCGTGGCGCCGGCCAGCGTCATCACCATCGTCAAGTCCAC
CCCGGGCTCGGGGTCTGGCCCCGCCCACGGCCCGGACCCCGCCCACGGCCCGGCCTCCTGCTCCTAGTAA
TGAACTAGTCCGTAACTTGAAAGTATTTCGATTTCTTGGCTTTATATATCTTGTGGAAAGGACGAGAAAG
AACCTCGAGTTGCGGCCGT
