>Addgene plasmid #142660 | TFORF0609 | depositor partial sequence | sequence record 280119 | Barcode
GAAAGAACCTCGAGTTGCGGCCGT
